>Addgene plasmid #202715 | pTKEI-Dest-loxP-sfGFP | addgene full sequence | sequence record 398437 | Addgene NGS Result
CTGATACCGCTCGCCGCAGCCGAACGACCGAGCGCAGCGAGTCAGTGAGCGAGGAATCGGTGATGTCGGC
GATATAGGCGCCAGCAACCGCACCTGTGGCGCCGGTGATGCCGGCCACGATGCGTCCGGCGTAGAGGATC
GAGTTATCAAAAAGAGTATTGAAATAAAGTCTAACCTATAGGAAGATTACAGCCATCGAGAGGGACACGG
CGAAATAACTTCGTATAGCATACATTATACGAAGTTATCCAGGCATCAAATAAGGATCCAAACTCGAGTA
AGGATCTCCAGGCATCAAATAAAACGAAAGGCTCAGTCGAAAGACTGGGCCTTTCGTTTTATCTGTTGTT
TGTCGGTGAACGCTCTCTACTAGAGTCACACTGGCTCACCTTCGGGTGGGCCTTTCTGCGTTTATACCAT
AACTTCGTATAGCATACATTATACGAAGTTATTTTAAGAAGGAGATATACATATGCGTAAAGGCGAAGAG
CTGTTCACTGGTGTCGTCCCTATTCTGGTGGAACTGGATGGTGATGTCAACGGTCATAAGTTTTCCGTGC
GTGGCGAGGGTGAAGGTGACGCAACTAATGGTAAACTGACGCTGAAGTTCATCTGTACTACTGGTAAACT
GCCGGTACCTTGGCCGACTCTGGTAACGACGCTGACTTATGGTGTTCAGTGCTTTGCTCGTTATCCGGAC
CATATGAAGCAGCATGACTTCTTCAAGTCCGCCATGCCGGAAGGCTATGTGCAGGAACGCACGATTTCCT
TTAAGGATGACGGCACGTACAAAACGCGTGCGGAAGTGAAATTTGAAGGCGATACCCTGGTAAACCGCAT
TGAGCTGAAAGGCATTGACTTTAAAGAAGACGGCAATATCCTGGGCCATAAGCTGGAATACAATTTTAAC
AGCCACAATGTTTACATCACCGCCGATAAACAAAAAAATGGCATTAAAGCGAATTTTAAAATTCGCCACA
ACGTGGAGGATGGCAGCGTGCAGCTGGCTGATCACTACCAGCAAAACACTCCAATCGGTGATGGTCCTGT
TCTGCTGCCAGACAATCACTATCTGAGCACGCAAAGCGTTCTGTCTAAAGATCCGAACGAGAAACGCGAT
CATATGGTTCTGCTGGAGTTCGTAACCGCAGCGGGCATCACGCATGGTATGGATGAACTGTACAAATAAT
AGGGATCTCCAGGCATCAAATAAAACGAAAGGCTCAGTCGAAAGACTGGGCCTTTCGTTTTATCTGTTGT
TTGTCGGTGAACGCTCTCTACTAGAGTCACACTGGCTCACCTTCGGGTGGGCCTTTCTGCGTTTATACCT
AGGGATACTGCGGAAGAGCGCCACGGTGATTCATTCTGCTAACCAGTAAGGCAACCCCGCCAGCCTAGCC
GGGTCCTCAACGACAGGAGCACGATCATGCTAGTCATGCCCCGCGCCCACCGGAAGGAGCTGACTGGGTT
GAAGGCTCTCAAGGGCATCGGTCGAGATCCCGGTGCCTAATGAGTGAGCTAACTTACATTAATTGCGTTG
CGCTCACTGCCCGCTTTCCAGTCGGGAAACCTGTCGTGCCAGCTGCATTAATGAATCGGCCAACGCGCGG
GGAGAGGCGGTTTGCGTATTGGGCGCCAGGGTGGTTTTTCTTTTCACCAGTGACACGGGCAACAGCTGAT
TGCCCTTCACCGCCTGGCCCTGAGAGAGTTGCAGCAAGCGGTCCACGCTGGTTTGCCCCAGCAGGCGAAA
ATCCTGTTTGATGGTGGTTAACGGCGGGATATAACATGAGCTGTCTTCGGTATCGTCGTATCCCACTACC
GAGATATCCGCACCAACGCGCAGCCCGGACTCGGTAATGGCGCGCATTGCGCCCAGCGCCATCTGATCGT
TGGCAACCAGCATCGCAGTGGGAACGATACCCTCATTCAGCATTTGCATGGTTTGTTGAAAACCGGACAT
GGCACTCCAGTCGCCTTCCCGTTCCGCTATCGGCTGAATTTGATTGCGAGTGAGATATTTATGCCAGCCA
GCCAGACGCAGACGCGCCGAGACAGAACTTAATGGGCCCGCTAACAGCGCGATTTGCTGGTGACCCAATG
CGACCAGATGCTCCACGCCCAGTCGCGTACCGTCTTCATGGGAGAAAATAATACTGTTGATGGGTGTCTG
GTCAGAGACATCAAGAAATAACGCCGGAACATTAGTGCAGGCAGCTTCCACAGCAATGGCATCCTGGTCA
TCCAGCGGATAGTTAATGATCAGCCCACTGACGCGTTGCGCGAGAAGATTGTGCACCGCCGCTTTACAGG
CTTCGACGCCGCTTCGTTCTACCATCGACACCACCACGCTGGCACCCAGTTGATCGGCGCGAGATTTAAT
CGCCGCGACAATTTGCGACGGCGCGTGCAGGGCCAGACTGGAGGTGGCAACGCCAATCAGCAACGACTGT
TTGCCCGCCAGTTGTTGTGCCACGCGGTTGGGAATGTAATTCAGCTCCGCCATCGCCGCTTCCACTTTTT
CCCGCGTTTTCGCAGAAACGTGGCTGGCCTGGTTCACCACGCGGGAAACGGTCTGATAAGAGACACCGGC
ATACTCTGCGACATCGTATAACGTTACTGGTTTCACATTCACCACCCTGAATTGACTCTCTTCCGGGCGC
TATCATGCCATACCGCGAAAGGTTTTGCGCCATTCGATGGTGTCCGGGATCTCGACGCTCTCCCTTATGC
GACTCCGATCCCGCAAATTTGACAATTAATCATCCGGCTCGTATAATGTGTGGAATTGTGAGCGGATAAC
AATTTCACACAAGGAGATATACCATGTCCAGAGACGATTAATGCAGCTGGCACGACAGGTTTCCCGACTG
GAAAGCGGGCAGTGAGCGCAACGCAATTAATGTGAGTTAGCTCACTCATTAGGCACCCCAGGCTTTACAC
TTTATGCTTCCGGCTCGTATGTTGTGTGGAATTGTGAGCGGATAACAATTTCACACAGGAAACAGCTATG
ACCATGATTACGCCAAGCTTGCATGCCTGCAGGTCGACTCTAGAGGATCCCCGGGTACCGAGCTCGAATT
CACTGGCCGTCGTTTTACAACGTCGTGACTGGGAAAACCCTGGCGTTACCCAACTTAATCGCCTTGCAGC
ACATCCCCCTTTCGCCAGCTGGCGTAATAGCGAAGAGGCCCGCACCGATCGCCCTTCCCAACAGTTGCGC
AGCCTGAATGGCGAATGGCGCCTGATGCGGTATTTTCTCCTTACGCATCTGTGCGGTATTTCACACCGCA
TATGGTGCACTCTCAGTACAATCTGCTCTGATGCCGCATAGTTAAGCCAGCCCCGACACCCGCCAACACC
CGCTGACGCGCCCTGACGGGCTTGTCTGCTCCCGGCATCCGCTTACAGACAAGCTCGTCTCTAGCGGTCA
CCATCACCATCACCATTAAGAGAAGATTTTCAGCCTGATACAGATTAAATCAGAACGCAGAAGCGGTCTG
ATAAAACAGAATTTGCCTGGCGGCAGTAGCGCGGTGGTCCCACCTGACCCCATGCCGAACTCAGAAGTGA
AACGCCGTAGCGCCGATGGTAGTGTGGGGTATCCCCATGCGAGAGTAGGGAACTGCCAGGCATCAAATAA
AACGAAAGGCTCAGTCGAAAGACTGGGCCTTTCGTTTTATCTGTTGTTTGTCGGTGAACGCTCTCCTGAG
TAGGACAAATCCGCCGGGAGCGGATTTGAACGTTGCGAAGCAACGGCCCGGAGGGTGGCGGGCAGGACGC
CCGCCATAAACTGCCAGGCATCAAATTAAGCAGAAGGCCATCCTGACGGATGGCCTTTTCTGAAAGGAGG
AACTATATCCGGATATCCACAGGACGGGTGTGGTCGCCATGATCGCGTAGTCAAGGTTTCTTAGACGTCA
GGTGGCACTTTTCGGGGAAATGTGTTAGAAAAACTCATCGAGCATCAAATGAAACTGCAATTTATTCATA
TCAGGATTATCAATACCATATTTTTGAAAAAGCCGTTTCTGTAATGAAGGAGAAAACTCACCGAGGCAGT
TCCATAGGATGGCAAGATCCTGGTATCGGTCTGCGATTCCGACTCGTCCAACATCAATACAACCTATTAA
TTTCCCCTCGTCAAAAATAAGGTTATCAAGTGAGAAATCACCATGAGTGACGACTGAATCCGGTGAGAAT
GGCAAAAGTTTATGCATTTCTTTCCAGACTTGTTCAACAGGCCAGCCATTACGCTCGTCATCAAAATCAC
TCGCATCAACCAAACCGTTATTCATTCGTGATTGCGCCTGAGCGAGGCGAAATACGCGATCACTGTTAAA
AGGACAATTACAAACAGGAATCGAATGCAACCGGCGCAGGAACACTGCCAGCGCATCAACAATATTTTCA
CCTGAATCAGGATATTCTTCTAGTACCTGGAATGCTGTTTTGCCGGGGATCGCAGTGGTGAGTAACCATG
CATCATCAGGAGTACGGATAAAATGCTTGATGGTCGGAAGAGGCATAAATTCCGTCAGCCAGTTTAGTCT
GACCATCTCATCTGTAACATCATTGGCAACGCTACCTTTGCCATGTTTCAGAAACAACTCTGGCGCATCG
GGCTTCCCATACAATCGATAGATTGTCGCACCTGATTGCCCGACATTATCGCGAGCCCATTTATACCCAT
ATAAATCAGCATCCATGTTGGAATTTAATCGCGGCCCAGAGCAAGACGTTTCCCGTTGAATATGGCTCAT
AACACCCCTTGTATTACTGTTTATGTAAGCAGACAGTTTTATTGTTCATGACCAAAATCCCTTAACGTGA
GTTTTCGTTCCACTGAGCGTCAGACCCCGTAGAAAAGATCAAAGGATCTTCTTGAGATCCTTTTTTTCTG
CGCGTAATCTGCTGCTTGCAAACAAAAAAACCACCGCTACCAGCGGTGGTTTGTTTGCCGGATCAAGAGC
TACCAACTCTTTTTCCGAAGGTAACTGGCTTCAGCAGAGCGCAGATACCAAATACTGTCCTTCTAGTGTA
GCCGTAGTTAGGCCACCACTTCAAGAACTCTGTAGCACCGCCTACATACCTCGCTCTGCTAATCCTGTTA
CCAGTGGCTGCTGCCAGTGGCGATAAGTCGTGTCTTACCGGGTTGGACTCAAGACGATAGTTACCGGATA
AGGCGCAGCGGTCGGGCTGAACGGGGGGTTCGTGCACACAGCCCAGCTTGGAGCGAACGACCTACACCGA
ACTGAGATACCTACAGCGTGAGCTATGAGAAAGCGCCACGCTTCCCGAAGGGAGAAAGGCGGACAGGTAT
CCGGTAAGCGGCAGGGTCGGAACAGGAGAGCGCACGAGGGAGCTTCCAGGGGGAAACGCCTGGTATCTTT
ATAGTCCTGTCGGGTTTCGCCACCTCTGACTTGAGCGTCGATTTTTGTGATGCTCGTCAGGGGGGCGGAG
CCTATGGAAAAACGCCAGCAACGCGGCCTTTTTACGGTTCCTGGCCTTTTGCTGGCCTTTTGCTCACATG
TTCTTTCCTGCGTTATCCCCTGATTCTGTGGATAACCGTATTACCGCCTTTGAGTGAG
Features (pLannotate 1.2.2; 28 found; start..end, strand, type, name):
     56..140     -  CDS            TcR (fragment): tetracycline efflux protein; tet; confers resistance to tetracycline
    215..248     +  protein_bind   loxP: Cre-mediated recombination occurs in the 8-bp core sequence (GCATACAT). Cre recombinase
    296..367     +  terminator     rrnB T1 terminator: transcription terminator T1 from the E. coli rrnB gene
    383..410     +  terminator     T7Te terminator: phage T7 early transcription terminator
    419..452     +  protein_bind   loxP: Cre-mediated recombination occurs in the 8-bp core sequence (GCATACAT). Cre recombinase
    473..1186    +  CDS            superfolder GFP: GFP variant that folds robustly even when fused to poorly folded proteins (Pédelacq et al., 2006)
   1207..1278    +  terminator     rrnB T1 terminator: transcription terminator T1 from the E. coli rrnB gene
   1294..1321    +  terminator     T7Te terminator: phage T7 early transcription terminator
   1431..1495    -  CDS            TcR (fragment): tetracycline efflux protein; tet; confers resistance to tetracycline
   1510..1531    -  protein_bind   CAP binding site: CAP binding activates transcription in the presence of cAMP. E. coli catabolite activator protein
   1544..2626    -  CDS            lacI: lac repressor; lacI; The lac repressor binds to the lac operator to inhibit transcription in E. coli. This inhibition can be relieved by adding lactose or isopropyl-β-D-thiogalactopyranoside (IPTG).
   2627..2704    -  promoter       lacI promoter: lacI
   2749..2778    +  promoter       trc promoter: strong E. coli promoter; hybrid between the trp and lac UV5 promoters
   2786..2802    +  protein_bind   lac operator: The lac repressor binds to the lac operator to inhibit transcription in E. coli. This inhibition can be relieved by adding lactose or isopropyl-β-D-thiogalactopyranoside (IPTG). lac repressor encoded by lacI
   2837..2885    +  CDS            lacI (fragment): lac repressor; lacI; The lac repressor binds to the lac operator to inhibit transcription in E. coli. This inhibition can be relieved by adding lactose or isopropyl-β-D-thiogalactopyranoside (IPTG).
   2898..2919    +  protein_bind   CAP binding site: CAP binding activates transcription in the presence of cAMP. E. coli catabolite activator protein
   2934..2964    +  promoter       lac promoter: promoter for the E. coli lac operon
   2972..2988    +  protein_bind   lac operator: The lac repressor binds to the lac operator to inhibit transcription in E. coli. This inhibition can be relieved by adding lactose or isopropyl-β-D-thiogalactopyranoside (IPTG). lac repressor encoded by lacI
   3025..3081    -  misc_feature   MCS: pUC18/19 multiple cloning site
   3078..3235    +  CDS            lacZα (fragment): LacZα fragment of β-galactosidase; lacZ fragment
   3241..3340    -  misc_feature   bom (fragment): basis of mobility region from pBR322
   3429..3446    +  CDS            6xHis: 6xHis affinity tag
   3515..3630    +  ncRNA          5S rRNA: Accession: RF00001 - 5S ribosomal RNA
   3634..3720    +  terminator     rrnB T1 terminator: Escherichia coli rrnB; transcription terminator T1 from the E. coli rrnB gene
   3812..3839    +  terminator     rrnB T2 terminator: transcription terminator T2 from the E. coli rrnB gene
   3865..3902    -  CDS            TcR (fragment): tetracycline efflux protein; tet; confers resistance to tetracycline
   3945..4760    -  CDS            KanR: aminoglycoside phosphotransferase; aph(3')-Ia; confers resistance to kanamycin in bacteria or G418 (Geneticin®) in eukaryotes
   4882..5470    +  rep_origin     ori: high-copy-number ColE1/pMB1/pBR322/pUC origin of replication
