[The description below was written by a language model from this plasmid's Addgene catalogue record and pLannotate feature annotations shown in this document.]
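Description:
pTKEI-Dest-loxP-sfGFP is a bacterial expression plasmid of about 5.6 kb, built on the pTKEI-Dest backbone, that combines an empty inducible expression site with a built-in fluorescent reporter of Cre recombinase activity. It replicates in E. coli from a high-copy ColE1/pUC-type origin and is selected with kanamycin through an aph(3')-Ia (KanR) gene. Several short annotated fragments (TcR, bom, a partial lacI) appear to be remnants of parental vectors rather than functional parts.

The synthetic reporter insert, Pw7-loxP-term-loxP-sfGFP, places a constitutive promoter upstream of a stop cassette made of the rrnB T1 and T7Te terminators flanked by two loxP sites in the same orientation, followed by the superfolder GFP coding sequence and a second rrnB T1/T7Te terminator pair. The promoter itself is named in the catalogue entry but is not annotated in the feature table. Until recombination occurs, the floxed terminators block read-through into sfGFP. Cre-mediated excision between the loxP sites removes them and permanently switches on green fluorescence.

Elsewhere on the plasmid, a lacI gene with its own promoter supplies repressor for a trc promoter and lac operator. Downstream lie a lac promoter/operator, a pUC-type multiple cloning site with a lacZα fragment, a 6xHis tag sequence and the rrnB T1/T2 terminators. This region serves as an IPTG-inducible destination site in which no gene of interest is present, matching the "empty expression vector" description. The record links the plasmid to screening of light-inducible split Cre variants, so a candidate recombinase could be inserted and scored by sfGFP output from the same plasmid. The cloning method is not stated.
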