Addgene plasmid #202715: pTKEI-Dest-loxP-sfGFP
Purpose: Empty expression vector containing Cre recombinase reporter.
Depositing lab: Mary Dunlop. Depositing organization: Boston University Main Campus. Publication: Comprehensive Screening of a Light-Inducible Split Cre Recombinase with Domain Insertion Profiling. Tague N, Andreani V, Fan Y, Timp W, Dunlop MJ. ACS Synth Biol. 2023 Oct 3. doi: 10.1021/acssynbio.3c00328. PubMed 37788288.
Backbone
  Vector backbone: pTKEI-Dest
  Backbone size w/o insert (bp): 4305
  Total vector size (bp): 5579
  Vector type: Bacterial Expression, Cre/Lox
Growth in bacteria
  Bacterial resistance: Kanamycin, 50 μg/mL
  Growth temperature: 37°C
  Growth strain: DH5alpha
  Copy number: High Copy
Gene/Insert
  Gene/Insert name: Pw7-loxP-term-loxP-sfGFP
  Species: Synthetic
  Insert size (bp): 1049
  Promoter: constitutive
  Cloning method: Unknown
  Sequencing primers: 5′ na
Terms and licenses: Academic/Nonprofit Terms; Industry Terms: Not Available to Industry
Depositor comments: Please visit https://pubmed.ncbi.nlm.nih.gov/37293111/ for bioRxiv preprint.
How to cite: pTKEI-Dest-loxP-sfGFP was a gift from Mary Dunlop (Addgene plasmid # 202715 ; http://n2t.net/addgene:202715 ; RRID:Addgene_202715)
